Addgene plasmid #83501: NPY-pHTomato
Purpose: Expression of a fluorescent granule marker, neuropeptide-Y, for localization and exocytosis studies.
Depositing lab: Sebastian Barg. Publication: Survey of Red Fluorescence Proteins as Markers for Secretory Granule Exocytosis. Gandasi NR, Vesto K, Helou M, Yin P, Saras J, Barg S. PLoS One. 2015 Jun 19;10(6):e0127801. doi: 10.1371/journal.pone.0127801. eCollection 2015. PONE-D-15-03957 PubMed 26091288.
Backbone
  Vector backbone: pEGFP-N1
  Backbone manufacturer: Clontech
  Vector type: Mammalian Expression
  Selectable markers: Neomycin (select with G418)
Growth in bacteria
  Bacterial resistance: Kanamycin, 50 μg/mL
  Growth temperature: 37°C
  Growth strain: DH5alpha
  Copy number: High Copy
Gene/Insert
  Gene/Insert name: NPY (alt name: neuropeptide-Y)
  Species: H. sapiens (human)
  Mutation: none
  Entrez Gene: NPY (a.k.a. PYY4)
  Promoter: CMV
  Tag / fusion protein: pHTomato (C terminal on backbone)
  Cloning method: Unknown
  Sequencing primers: 5′ CMV-F; 3′ SV40pA-R
Resource information
  A portion of this plasmid was derived from a plasmid made by: pHTomato was provided from Yulong Li (School of Life Sciences, Peking University, Life Sciences Building, Mailbox 142, 5 Yi He Yuan Road, Haidian, Beijing, China, 100871) and Tsien 2012, Nature Neuroscience 15, 1047–1053.
Terms and licenses: Academic/Nonprofit Terms; Industry Terms: Not Available to Industry
How to cite: NPY-pHTomato was a gift from Sebastian Barg (Addgene plasmid # 83501 ; http://n2t.net/addgene:83501 ; RRID:Addgene_83501)
