[The description below was written by a language model from this plasmid's Addgene catalogue record.]
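Description:
NPY-pHTomato is a mammalian expression plasmid built on the Clontech pEGFP-N1 backbone, designed to label secretory granules with a red, pH-sensitive fluorescent cargo. It is maintained as a high-copy plasmid in E. coli under kanamycin selection, and the same backbone provides a neomycin resistance marker so that transfected mammalian cells can be selected with G418. No feature table accompanies the record, so the exact arrangement of backbone elements, the linker between the fusion partners and the cloning strategy are not documented; the cloning method is listed as unknown.

The payload is unmutated human neuropeptide Y (NPY) expressed from the strong constitutive CMV promoter, with pHTomato fused to its C terminus in the position where the backbone normally carries its fluorescent protein. The use of an SV40 polyA reverse sequencing primer suggests that the transcript ends at the backbone's SV40 polyadenylation signal. NPY is a secreted peptide that is sorted into dense-core secretory granules, so the fusion carries the fluorophore into the granule lumen. pHTomato is a pH-sensitive red fluorescent protein that is dimmer in acidic environments such as the granule interior and brightens on exposure to the neutral extracellular medium. Fusion pore opening can therefore be reported as a fluorescence change, followed by loss of signal as the cargo is released.

According to the record, the construct is intended for granule localization and exocytosis studies, and it comes from a comparative survey of red fluorescent proteins as markers of secretory granule exocytosis. Its red emission should also allow it to be paired with green-labelled proteins in dual-colour imaging.
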