>Addgene plasmid #83501 | NPY-pHTomato | addgene partial sequence | sequence record 165453 | SV40pA-R 5'-GAAATTTGTGATGCTATTGC-3'
CTGCAATAAACAAGTTAACAACAACAATTGCATTCATTTTATGTTTCAGGTTCAGGGGGAGGTGTGGGAG
GTTTTTTAAAGCAAGTAAAACCTCTACAAATGTGGTATGGCTGATTATGATCTAGAGTCGCGGCCGCTTT
ACTTGTACAGCTCGTCCATGCCGCCGGTGGAGTGGCGGCCCTCGGCGCGCTCGTACTGTTCCACGATGGT
GTAGTCCTCGTTGTGGGAGGTGATGTCCAGCTTGATGTCGGTCTTGTAGGCGCCGGGCAGCTGCACGGGC
TTCTTGGCCATGTAGGTGGTCTTGACCTCGGCGTCGTAGTGGCCGCCGTCCTTCAGCTTCAGCCTCATCT
TGATCTCGCCCTTCAGGGCGCCGTCCTCGGGGTACATCCGCTCGGTGGAGGCCTCCCAGCCCATGGTCTT
CTTCTGCATTACGGGGCCGTCGGAGGGGAAGTTGGTGCCGCGCAGCTTCACCTTGTAGATGAACTCGCCG
TCCTGCAGGGAGGAGTCCTGGGTCACGGTCACCACGCCGCCGTCCTCGAAGTTCATCACGCGCTCCCACT
TGAAGCCCTCGGGGAAGGACAGCTTCAAGTAGTCGGGGATGTCGGCGGGGTGCTTCACGTAGGCCTTGGA
GCCGTACGTGAACTGAGGGGACAGGATGTCCCAGGCGAAGGGCAGGGGGCCGCCCTTGGTCACCTTCAGC
TTGGCGGTCTGGGTGCCCTCGTAGGGGCGGCCCTCGCCCTCGCCCTCGATCTCGAACTCGTGGCCGTTCA
CGGAGCCCTCCATGCGCACCTTGAAGCGCATGAACTCCTTGATGATGGCCATGTTATTCTCCTCGCCCTT
GCTCACGACCGGTGGATCCCGGGCCCGCGGTACCGTCCACATTGCAGGGTCTTCAAGCCGAGTTCTGGGA
ACATTTTCTGTGCTTTCTCTCATCAA
