>Addgene plasmid #83501 | NPY-pHTomato | addgene partial sequence | sequence record 165454 | CMV-F 5'-CGCAAATGGGCGGTAGGCGTG-3'
AGCTGGTTTAGTGAACCGTCAGATCCGCTAGCGCTACCGGACTCAGATCTCGAGCTCAAGCTTAGCCACC
ATGCTAGGTAACAAGCGACTGGGGCTGTCCGGACTGACCCTCGCCCTGTCCCTGCTCGTGTGCCTGGGTG
CGCTGGCCGAGGCGTACCCCTCCAAGCCGGACAACCCGGGCGAGGACGCACCAGCGGAGGACATGGCCAG
ATACTACTCGGCGCTGCGACACTACATCAACCTCATCACCAGGCAGAGATATGGAAAACGATCCAGCCCA
GAGACACTGATTTCAGACCTCTTGATGAGAGAAAGCACAGAAAATGTTCCCAGAACTCGGCTTGAAGACC
CTGCAATGTGGACGGTACCGCGGGCCCGGGATCCACCGGTCGTGAGCAAGGGCGAGGAGAATAACATGGC
CATCATCAAGGAGTTCATGCGCTTCAAGGTGCGCATGGAGGGCTCCGTGAACGGCCACGAGTTCGAGATC
GAGGGCGAGGGCGAGGGCCGCCCCTACGAGGGCACCCAGACCGCCAAGCTGAAGGTGACCAAGGGCGGCC
CCCTGCCCTTCGCCTGGGACATCCTGTCCCCTCAGTTCACGTACGGCTCCAAGGCCTACGTGAAGCACCC
CGCCGACATCCCCGACTACTTGAAGCTGTCCTTCCCCGAGGGCTTCAAGTGGGAGCGCGTGATGAACTTC
GAGGACGGCGGCGTGGTGACCGTGACCCAGGACTCCTCCCTGCAGGACGGCGAGTTCATCTACAAGGTGA
AGCTGCGCGGCACCAACTTCCCCTCCGACGGCCCCGTAATGCAGAAGAAGACCATGGGCTGGGAGGCCTC
CACCGAGCGGATGTACCCCGAGGACGGCGCCCTGAAGGGCGAGATC
