LOCUS       Exported 4998 bp ds-DNA circular SYN 12-MAY-2021
DEFINITION  Expression of a fluorescent granule marker, neuropeptide-Y, for
            localization and exocytosis studies..
ACCESSION   .
VERSION     .
KEYWORDS    NPY-pHTomato
SOURCE      synthetic DNA construct
  ORGANISM  synthetic DNA construct
REFERENCE   1 (bases 1 to 4998)
  AUTHORS   Gandasi NR, Vesto K, Helou M, Yin P, Saras J, Barg S
  TITLE     Survey of Red Fluorescence Proteins as Markers for Secretory Granule
            Exocytosis.
  JOURNAL   PLoS One. 2015 Jun 19;10(6):e0127801. doi:
            10.1371/journal.pone.0127801. eCollection 2015.
  PUBMED    26091288
REFERENCE   2 (bases 1 to 4998)
  AUTHORS   .
  TITLE     Direct Submission
  JOURNAL   Exported May 12, 2021 from SnapGene Server 1.1.58
            http://www.snapgene.com
FEATURES             Location/Qualifiers
     source          1..4998
                     /organism="synthetic DNA construct"
                     /mol_type="other DNA"
     enhancer        61..364
                     /label=CMV enhancer
                     /note="human cytomegalovirus immediate early enhancer"
     promoter        365..568
                     /label=CMV promoter
                     /note="human cytomegalovirus (CMV) immediate early
                     promoter"
     primer_bind     519..539
                     /label=CMV-F
                     /note="Human CMV immediate early promoter, forward primer"
     primer_bind     complement(1098..1116)
                     /label=mCherry-R
                     /note="mCherry, reverse primer"
     primer_bind     1366..1385
                     /label=mCherry-F
                     /note="mCherry, forward primer"
     primer_bind     1560..1583
                     /label=DsRed1-C
                     /note="DsRed1, forward primer"
     polyA_signal    1786..1907
                     /label=SV40 poly(A) signal
                     /note="SV40 polyadenylation signal"
     primer_bind     complement(1823..1842)
                     /label=SV40pA-R
                     /note="SV40 polyA, reverse primer"
     primer_bind     1877..1896
                     /label=EBV-rev
                     /note="SV40 polyA terminator, reverse primer"
     rep_origin      complement(1914..2369)
                     /direction=LEFT
                     /label=f1 ori
                     /note="f1 bacteriophage origin of replication; arrow
                     indicates direction of (+) strand synthesis"
     primer_bind     complement(2051..2072)
                     /label=F1ori-F
                     /note="F1 origin, forward primer"
     primer_bind     2263..2282
                     /label=F1ori-R
                     /note="F1 origin, reverse primer"
     promoter        2396..2500
                     /gene="bla"
                     /label=AmpR promoter
     promoter        2502..2859
                     /label=SV40 promoter
                     /note="SV40 enhancer and early promoter"
     primer_bind     complement(2525..2545)
                     /label=pBABE 3'
                     /note="SV40 enhancer, reverse primer for pBABE vectors"
     rep_origin      2710..2845
                     /label=SV40 ori
                     /note="SV40 origin of replication"
     primer_bind     2772..2791
                     /label=SV40pro-F
                     /note="SV40 promoter/origin, forward primer"
     CDS             2894..3688
                     /codon_start=1
                     /gene="aph(3')-II (or nptII)"
                     /product="aminoglycoside phosphotransferase from Tn5"
                     /label=NeoR/KanR
                     /note="confers resistance to neomycin, kanamycin, and G418
                     (Geneticin(R))"
                     /translation="MIEQDGLHAGSPAAWVERLFGYDWAQQTIGCSDAAVFRLSAQGRP
                     VLFVKTDLSGALNELQDEAARLSWLATTGVPCAAVLDVVTEAGRDWLLLGEVPGQDLLS
                     SHLAPAEKVSIMADAMRRLHTLDPATCPFDHQAKHRIERARTRMEAGLVDQDDLDEEHQ
                     GLAPAELFARLKASMPDGEDLVVTHGDACLPNIMVENGRFSGFIDCGRLGVADRYQDIA
                     LATRDIAEELGGEWADRFLVLYGIAAPDSQRIAFYRLLDEFF"
     primer_bind     complement(2948..2967)
                     /label=Neo-R
                     /note="Neomycin resistance gene, reverse primer"
     primer_bind     3558..3577
                     /label=Neo-F
                     /note="Neomycin resistance gene, forward primer"
     primer_bind     complement(3876..3895)
                     /label=TK-pA-R
                     /note="Thymidine kinase polyA, reverse primer"
     polyA_signal    3920..3967
                     /label=HSV TK poly(A) signal
                     /note="herpes simplex virus thymidine kinase
                     polyadenylation signal (Cole and Stacy, 1985)"
     rep_origin      4296..4884
                     /direction=RIGHT
                     /label=ori
                     /note="high-copy-number ColE1/pMB1/pBR322/pUC origin of
                     replication"
     primer_bind     4785..4804
                     /label=pBR322ori-F
                     /note="pBR322 origin, forward primer"
ORIGIN
        1 tagttattaa tagtaatcaa ttacggggtc attagttcat agcccatata tggagttccg
       61 cgttacataa cttacggtaa atggcccgcc tggctgaccg cccaacgacc cccgcccatt
      121 gacgtcaata atgacgtatg ttcccatagt aacgccaata gggactttcc attgacgtca
      181 atgggtggag tatttacggt aaactgccca cttggcagta catcaagtgt atcatatgcc
      241 aagtacgccc cctattgacg tcaatgacgg taaatggccc gcctggcatt atgcccagta
      301 catgacctta tgggactttc ctacttggca gtacatctac gtattagtca tcgctattac
      361 catggtgatg cggttttggc agtacatcaa tgggcgtgga tagcggtttg actcacgggg
      421 atttccaagt ctccacccca ttgacgtcaa tgggagtttg ttttggcacc aaaatcaacg
      481 ggactttcca aaatgtcgta acaactccgc cccattgacg caaatgggcg gtaggcgtgt
      541 acggtgggag gtctatataa gcagagctgg tttagtgaac cgtcagatcc gctagcgcta
      601 ccggactcag atctcgagct caagcttagc caccatgcta ggtaacaagc gactggggct
      661 gtccggactg accctcgccc tgtccctgct cgtgtgcctg ggtgcgctgg ccgaggcgta
      721 cccctccaag ccggacaacc cgggcgagga cgcaccagcg gaggacatgg ccagatacta
      781 ctcggcgctg cgacactaca tcaacctcat caccaggcag agatatggaa aacgatccag
      841 cccagagaca ctgatttcag acctcttgat gagagaaagc acagaaaatg ttcccagaac
      901 tcggcttgaa gaccctgcaa tgtggacggt accgcgggcc cgggatccac cggtcgtgag
      961 caagggcgag gagaataaca tggccatcat caaggagttc atgcgcttca aggtgcgcat
     1021 ggagggctcc gtgaacggcc acgagttcga gatcgagggc gagggcgagg gccgccccta
     1081 cgagggcacc cagaccgcca agctgaaggt gaccaagggc ggccccctgc ccttcgcctg
     1141 ggacatcctg tcccctcagt tcacgtacgg ctccaaggcc tacgtgaagc accccgccga
     1201 catccccgac tacttgaagc tgtccttccc cgagggcttc aagtgggagc gcgtgatgaa
     1261 cttcgaggac ggcggcgtgg tgaccgtgac ccaggactcc tccctgcagg acggcgagtt
     1321 catctacaag gtgaagctgc gcggcaccaa cttcccctcc gacggccccg taatgcagaa
     1381 gaagaccatg ggctgggagg cctccaccga gcggatgtac cccgaggacg gcgccctgaa
     1441 gggcgagatc aagatgaggc tgaagctgaa ggacggcggc cactacgacg ccgaggtcaa
     1501 gaccacctac atggccaaga agcccgtgca gctgcccggc gcctacaaga ccgacatcaa
     1561 gctggacatc acctcccaca acgaggacta caccatcgtg gaacagtacg agcgcgccga
     1621 gggccgccac tccaccggcg gcatggacga gctgtacaag taaagcggcc gcgactctag
     1681 atcataatca gccataccac atttgtagag gttttacttg ctttaaaaaa cctcccacac
     1741 ctccccctga acctgaaaca taaaatgaat gcaattgttg ttgttaactt gtttattgca
     1801 gcttataatg gttacaaata aagcaatagc atcacaaatt tcacaaataa agcatttttt
     1861 tcactgcatt ctagttgtgg tttgtccaaa ctcatcaatg tatcttaagg cgtaaattgt
     1921 aagcgttaat attttgttaa aattcgcgtt aaatttttgt taaatcagct cattttttaa
     1981 ccaataggcc gaaatcggca aaatccctta taaatcaaaa gaatagaccg agatagggtt
     2041 gagtgttgtt ccagtttgga acaagagtcc actattaaag aacgtggact ccaacgtcaa
     2101 aggnnnnnnn nnnnnnnnnn nnnnnnnnnn nnnnnnnnnn nnnnnnnnnn nntnnnnnnn
     2161 nnnnnnnnnn nnnnnnnnnn nnnnnnnnnn nnnnnnnnnn nnnnnnnnnn nnnnnnnnnn
     2221 nnnnnnnnnn nnnnnnnnnn nnnngnnnnn nnnnnnnnnn nnnnnnnnnn nnnnnnnnnn
     2281 nnnnnnnnnn nnnnnnnnnn nnnnnnnnnn nnnnnnnnnn nnnnnnnnnn nnnnnnnnnn
     2341 nnnnnnnnnn nnnnnnnnnn nnnnnnnnnc aggtggcact tttcggggaa atgtgcgcgg
     2401 aacccctatt tgtttatttt tctaaataca ttcaaatatg tatccgctca tgagacaata
     2461 accctgataa atgcttcaat aatattgaaa aaggaagagt cctgaggcgg aaagaaccag
     2521 ctgtggaatg tgtgtcagtt agggtgtgga aagtccccag gctccccagc aggcagaagt
     2581 atgcaaagca tgcatctcaa ttagtcagca accaggtgtg gaaagtcccc aggctcccca
     2641 gcaggcagaa gtatgcaaag catgcatctc aattagtcag caaccatagt cccgccccta
     2701 actccgccca tcccgcccct aactccgccc agttccgccc attctccgcc ccatggctga
     2761 ctaatttttt ttatttatgc agaggccgag gccgcctcgg cctctgagct attccagaag
     2821 tagtgaggag gcttttttgg aggcctaggc ttttgcaaag atcgatcaag agacaggatg
     2881 aggatcgttt cgcatgattg aacaagatgg attgcacgca ggttctccgg ccgcttgggt
     2941 ggagaggcta ttcggctatg actgggcaca acagacaatc ggctgctctg atgccgccgt
     3001 gttccggctg tcagcgcagg ggcgcccggt tctttttgtc aagaccgacc tgtccggtgc
     3061 cctgaatgaa ctgcaagacg aggcagcgcg gctatcgtgg ctggccacga cgggcgttcc
     3121 ttgcgcagct gtgctcgacg ttgtcactga agcgggaagg gactggctgc tattgggcga
     3181 agtgccgggg caggatctcc tgtcatctca ccttgctcct gccgagaaag tatccatcat
     3241 ggctgatgca atgcggcggc tgcatacgct tgatccggct acctgcccat tcgaccacca
     3301 agcgaaacat cgcatcgagc gagcacgtac tcggatggaa gccggtcttg tcgatcagga
     3361 tgatctggac gaagagcatc aggggctcgc gccagccgaa ctgttcgcca ggctcaaggc
     3421 gagcatgccc gacggcgagg atctcgtcgt gacccatggc gatgcctgct tgccgaatat
     3481 catggtggaa aatggccgct tttctggatt catcgactgt ggccggctgg gtgtggcgga
     3541 ccgctatcag gacatagcgt tggctacccg tgatattgct gaagagcttg gcggcgaatg
     3601 ggctgaccgc ttcctcgtgc tttacggtat cgccgctccc gattcgcagc gcatcgcctt
     3661 ctatcgcctt cttgacgagt tcttctgagc gggactctgg ggttcgaaat gaccgaccaa
     3721 gcgacgccca acctgccatc acgagatttc gattccaccg ccgccttcta tgaaaggttg
     3781 ggcttcggaa tcgttttccg ggacgccggc tggatgatcc tccagcgcgg ggatctcatg
     3841 ctggagttct tcgcccaccc tagggggagg ctaactgaaa cacggaagga gacaataccg
     3901 gaaggaaccc gcgctatgac ggcaataaaa agacagaata aaacgcacgg tgttgggtcg
     3961 tttgttcata aacgcggggt tcggtcccag ggctggcact ctgtcgatac cccaccgaga
     4021 ccccattggg gccaatacgc ccgcgtttct tccttttccc caccccaccc cccaagttcg
     4081 ggtgaaggcc cagggctcgc agccaacgtc ggggcggcag gccctgccat agcctcaggt
     4141 tactcatata tactttagat tgatttaaaa cttcattttt aatttaaaag gatctaggtg
     4201 aagatccttt ttgataatct catgaccaaa atcccttaac gtgagttttc gttccactga
     4261 gcgtcagacc ccgtagaaaa gatcaaagga tcttcttgag atcctttttt tctgcgcgta
     4321 atctgctgct tgcaaacaaa aaaaccaccg ctaccagcgg tggtttgttt gccggatcaa
     4381 gagctaccaa ctctttttcc gaaggtaact ggcttcagca gagcgcagat accaaatact
     4441 gtccttctag tgtagccgta gttaggccac cacttcaaga actctgtagc accgcctaca
     4501 tacctcgctc tgctaatcct gttaccagtg gctgctgcca gtggcgataa gtcgtgtctt
     4561 accgggttgg actcaagacg atagttaccg gataaggcgc agcggtcggg ctgaacgggg
     4621 ggttcgtgca cacagcccag cttggagcga acgacctaca ccgaactgag atacctacag
     4681 cgtgagctat gagaaagcgc cacgcttccc gaagggagaa aggcggacag gtatccggta
     4741 agcggcaggg tcggaacagg agagcgcacg agggagcttc cagggggaaa cgcctggtat
     4801 ctttatagtc ctgtcgggtt tcgccacctc tgacttgagc gtcgattttt gtgatgctcg
     4861 tcaggggggc ggagcctatg gaaaaacgcc agcaacgcgg cctttttacg gttcctggcc
     4921 ttttgctggc cttttgctca catgttcttt cctgcgttat cccctgattc tgtggataac
     4981 cgtattaccg ccatgcat
//
